>Addgene plasmid #79067 | CSII-IDR2-owlTRIMCyp-FOS | depositor full sequence | sequence record 147923 | CSII-IDR2-owlTRIMCyp-FOS
GACGGATCGGGAGATCTCCCGATCCCCTATGGTCGACTCTCAGTACAATCTGCTCTGATGCCGCATAGTT
AAGCCAGTATCTGCTCCCTGCTTGTGTGTTGGAGGTCGCTGAGTAGTGCGCGAGCAAAATTTAAGCTACA
ACAAGGCAAGGCTTGACCGACAATTGCATGAAGAATCTGCTTAGGGTTAGGCGTTTTGCGCTGCTTCGCG
ATGTACGGGCCAGATATACGCGTTGACATTGATTATTGACTAGTTATTAATAGTAATCAATTACGGGGTC
ATTAGTTCATAGCCCATATATGGAGTTCCGCGTTACATAACTTACGGTAAATGGCCCGCCTGGCTGACCG
CCCAACGACCCCCGCCCATTGACGTCAATAATGACGTATGTTCCCATAGTAACGCCAATAGGGACTTTCC
ATTGACGTCAATGGGTGGAGTATTTACGGTAAACTGCCCACTTGGCAGTACATCAAGTGTATCATATGCC
AAGTACGCCCCCTATTGACGTCAATGACGGTAAATGGCCCGCCTGGCATTATGCCCAGTACATGACCTTA
TGGGACTTTCCTACTTGGCAGTACATCTACGTATTAGTCATCGCTATTACCATGGTGATGCGGTTTTGGC
AGTACATCAATGGGCGTGGATAGCGGTTTGACTCACGGGGATTTCCAAGTCTCCACCCCATTGACGTCAA
TGGGAGTTTGTTTTGGCACCAAAATCAACGGGACTTTCCAAAATGTCGTAACAACTCCGCCCCATTGACG
CAAATGGGCGGTAGGCGTGTACGGTGGGAGGTCTATATAAGCAGCGCGTTTTGCCTGTACTGGGTCTCTC
TGGTTAGACCAGATCTGAGCCTGGGAGCTCTCTGGCTAACTAGGGAACCCACTGCTTAAGCCTCAATAAA
GCTTGCCTTGAGTGCTTCAAGTAGTGTGTGCCCGTCTGTTGTGTGACTCTGGTAACTAGAGATCCCTCAG
ACCCTTTTAGTCAGTGTGGAAAATCTCTAGCAGTGGCGCCCGAACAGGGACCTGAAAGCGAAAGGGAAAC
CAGAGCTCTCTCGACGCAGGACTCGGCTTGCTGAAGCGCGCACGGCAAGAGGCGAGGGGCGGCGACTGGT
GAGTACGCCAAAAATTTTGACTAGCGGAGGCTAGAAGGAGAGAGATGGGTGCGAGAGCGTCAGTATTAAG
CGGGGGAGAATTAGATCGCGATGGGAAAAAATTCGGTTAAGGCCAGGGGGAAAGAAAAAATATAAATTAA
AACATATAGTATGGGCAAGCAGGGAGCTAGAACGATTCGCAGTTAATCCTGGCCTGTTAGAAACATCAGA
AGGCTGTAGACAAATACTGGGACAGCTACAACCATCCCTTCAGACAGGATCAGAAGAACTTAGATCATTA
TATAATACAGTAGCAACCCTCTATTGTGTGCATCAAAGGATAGAGATAAAAGACACCAAGGAAGCTTTAG
ACAAGATAGAGGAAGAGCAAAACAAAAGTAAGACCACCGCACAGCAAGCGGCCGGCCGCTGATCTTCAGA
CCTGGAGGAGGAGATATGAGGGACAATTGGAGAAGTGAATTATATAAATATAAAGTAGTAAAAATTGAAC
CATTAGGAGTAGCACCCACCAAGGCAAAGAGAAGAGTGGTGCAGAGAGAAAAAAGAGCAGTGGGAATAGG
AGCTTTGTTCCTTGGGTTCTTGGGAGCAGCAGGAAGCACTATGGGCGCAGCCTCAATGACGCTGACGGTA
CAGGCCAGACAATTATTGTCTGGTATAGTGCAGCAGCAGAACAATTTGCTGAGGGCTATTGAGGCGCAAC
AGCATCTGTTGCAACTCACAGTCTGGGGCATCAAGCAGCTCCAGGCAAGAATCCTGGCTGTGGAAAGATA
CCTAAAGGATCAACAGCTCCTGGGGATTTGGGGTTGCTCTGGAAAACTCATTTGCACCACTGCTGTGCCT
TGGAATGCTAGTTGGAGTAATAAATCTCTGGAACAGATCTGGAATCACACGACCTGGATGGAGTGGGACA
GAGAAATTAACAATTACACAAGCTTAATACACTCCTTAATTGAAGAATCGCAAAACCAGCAAGAAAAGAA
TGAACAAGAATTATTGGAATTAGATAAATGGGCAAGTTTGTGGAATTGGTTTAACATAACAAATTGGCTG
TGGTATATAAAATTATTCATAATGATAGTAGGAGGCTTGGTAGGTTTAAGAATAGTTTTTGCTGTACTTT
CTATAGTGAATAGAGTTAGGCAGGGATATTCACCATTATCGTTTCAGACCCACCTCCCAACCCCGAGGGG
ACCCGACAGGCCCGAAGGAATAGAAGAAGAAGGTGGAGAGAGAGACAGAGACAGATCCATTCGATTAGTG
AACGGATCTACAAATGGCAGTATTCATCCACAATTTTAAAAGAAAAGGGGGGATTGGGGGGTACAGTGCA
GGGGAAAGAATAGTAGACATAATAGCAACAGACATACAAACTAAAGAATTACAAAAACAAATTACAAAAA
TTCAAAATTTTCGGGTTTATTACAGTGTACAGAAACACCGTGAGACGTCATGCGGCCGCGCAGAAATTCA
CTTTGAATTAATTCGATTAATAGTAATCAATTACGGGGTCATTAGTTCATAGCCCATATATGGAGTTCCG
CGTTACATAACTTACGGTAAATGGCCCGCCTGGCTGACCGCCCAACGACCCCCGCCCATTGACGTCAATA
ATGACGTATGTTCCCATAGTAACGCCAATAGGGACTTTCCATTGACGTCAATGGGTGGAGTATTTACGGT
AAACTGCCCACTTGGCAGTACATCAAGTGTATCATATGCCAAGTACGCCCCCTATTGACGTCAATGACGG
TAAATGGCCCGCCTGGCATTATGCCCAGTACATGACCTTATGGGACTTTCCTACTTGGCAGTACATCTAC
GTATTAGTCATCGCTATTACCATGGTGATGCGGTTTTGGCAGTACATCAATGGGCGTGGATAGCGGTTTG
ACTCACGGGGATTTCCAAGTCTCCACCCCATTGACGTCAATGGGAGTTTGTTTTGGCACCAAAATCAACG
GGACTTTCCAAAATGTCGTAACAACTCCGCCCCATTGACGCAAATGGGCGGTAGGCGTGTACGGTGGGAG
GTCTATATAAGCAGAGCTGGTTTAGTGAACCGTCAGATCCGCTAGCATGGCTTCCAGAATCCTGGTCAAT
ATAAAGGAGGAGGTGACCTGCCCCATCTGCCTGGAACTCCTGACAGAACCCCTGAGCCTGGACTGTGGCC
ATAGCTTCTGCCAAGCATGCATCACTGCAAATCACAAAAAGTCTATGCCACACCAAGGAGAGAGAAGCTG
CCCTTTGTGCCGGATCAGTTACTCGTCTGAGAACCTGCGGCCTAATCGGCATTTGGTCAACATAGTGGAG
AGGCTCAGGGAGGTCATGCTGAGCCCAGAGGAGGGGCAGAAGGTTGATCACTGTGCACACCATGGAGAGA
AACTTGTACTCTTCTGTCAGCAGGATGGAAATGTCATTTGCTGGCTTTGTGAGCGGTCTCAAGAACACCG
TGGGCACCAGACATTCCTTGTGGAGGAGGTTGCACAGAAATACCGAGAAAAGCTCCAGGTAGCTCTGGAG
ATGATGAGGCAGAAGCAGAAGGATGCTGAAAAGTTGGAAGCTGACGTCAGAGAAGAGCAAGCTTCCTGGA
AGATTCAAATACAAAATGACAAAACCAACATCATGGCAGAGTTTAAAAAACGGAGAGACATCCTGGACTG
TGAGGAGAGCAAAGAGTTGCAAAACCTGGAGAAGGAGGAGAAAAACATTCTGAAAAGACTTGTACAGTCT
GAAAATGACATGGTGCTGCAGACCCAGTCCGTGAGAGTGCTCATCTCAGATCTGGAGCATCGCCTGCAGG
GGTCAGTGATGGAGCTGTTACAGGGTGTGGATGGTGTCATAAAAAGGATTGAGAAAGTGACTTTGCAGAA
TCCAAAAACCTTTCTTAATGAAAAAAGGAGAATATTTCAAACTCCTGATCTGAAAGGAACACTACAAGTG
TTTAAAGAGCCGACAGAAGTCCAACGCTACTGGGACGCCGCCGCCTGGGACCTTGTAGCATCAGCCATGG
TCAATCCTACTGTGTTCTTCGACATTGCCGTCGATGGCGAGCCCTTGGGCCGCGTCTCCTTCGAGCTGTT
TGCAGACAAGGTTCCAAAGACAGCAGAAAACTTTCGTGCTCTGAGCACTGGAGAGAAAGGATTTGGTTAT
AAGGGTTCCTGCTTTCACAGAATTATTCCAGGGTTTATGTGTCAGGGTGGTGACTTCACACGCCATAATG
GCACTGGTGGCAAGTCCATCTACGGGGAGAAATTTGATGATGAGAACTTCATCCTAAAGCATACAGGTCC
CGGTATCTTGTCCATGGCAAATGCTGGACCCAACACAAACGGTTCCCAGTTTTTCATCTGCACTGCCAAG
ACTGAGTGGTTGGATGGCAAGCATGTGGTCTTTGGCAAGGTGAAAGAAGGCATGAATGTTGTGGAGGCCA
TGGAGCGCTTTGGGTGCAGGTATGGCAAGACCAGCAAAAAGATCACCATTGCTGACTGTGGACAACTTGG
TACCGGATCCGGATTCGATTACAAGGATGACGATGACAAGAGCGCTTGGAGCCACCCGCAGTTCGAAAAA
TAACTCGAGCTCAAGCTTCGAATTCTGCAGTCGACGGTACCGCGGGCCCGGGATCCGCCCCTCTCCCTCC
CCCCCCCCTAACGTTACTGGCCGAAGCCGCTTGGAATAAGGCCGGTGTGCGTTTGTCTATATGTTATTTT
CCACCATATTGCCGTCTTTTGGCAATGTGAGGGCCCGGAAACCTGGCCCTGTCTTCTTGACGAGCATTCC
TAGGGGTCTTTCCCCTCTCGCCAAAGGAATGCAAGGTCTGTTGAATGTCGTGAAGGAAGCAGTTCCTCTG
GAAGCTTCTTGAAGACAAACAACGTCTGTAGCGACCCTTTGCAGGCAGCGGAACCCCCCACCTGGCGACA
GGTGCCTCTGCGGCCAAAAGCCACGTGTATAAGATACACCTGCAAAGGCGGCACAACCCCAGTGCCACGT
TGTGAGTTGGATAGTTGTGGAAAGAGTCAAATGGCTCTCCTCAAGCGTATTCAACAAGGGGCTGAAGGAT
GCCCAGAAGGTACCCCATTGTATGGGATCTGATCTGGGGCCTCGGTGCACATGCTTTACATGTGTTTAGT
CGAGGTTAAAAAAACGTCTAGGCCCCCCGAACCACGGGGACGTGGTTTTCCTTTGAAAAACACGATGATA
ATATGGCCACAACCATGGATAGCACTGAGAACGTCATCAAGCCCTTCATGCGCTTCAAGGTGCACATGGA
GGGCTCCGTGAACGGCCACGAGTTCGAGATCGAGGGCGAGGGCGAGGGCAAGCCCTACGAGGGCACCCAG
ACCGCCAAGCTGCAGGTGACCAAGGGCGGCCCCCTGCCCTTCGCCTGGGACATCCTGTCCCCCCAGTTCC
AGTACGGCTCCAAGGTGTACGTGAAGCACCCCGCCGACATCCCCGACTACAAGAAGCTGTCCTTCCCCGA
GGGCTTCAAGTGGGAGCGCGTGATGAACTTCGAGGACGGCGGCGTGGTGACCGTGACCCAGGACTCCTCC
CTGCAGGACGGCACCTTCATCTACCACGTGAAGTTCATCGGCGTGAACTTCCCCTCCGACGGCCCCGTAA
TGCAGAAGAAGACTCTGGGCTGGGAGCCCTCCACCGAGCGCCTGTACCCCCGCGACGGCGTGCTGAAGGG
CGAGATCCACAAGGCGCTGAAGCTGAAGGGCGGCGGCCACTACCTGGTGGAGTTCAAGTCAATCTACATG
GCCAAGAAGCCCGTGAAGCTGCCCGGCTACTACTACGTGGACTCCAAGCTGGACATCACCTCCCACAACG
AGGACTACACCGTGGTGGAGCAGTACGAGCGCGCCGAGGCCCGCCACCACCTGTTCCAGTAGTCTAGAGT
TAACATCGAGGGATCAAGCTTATCGATAATCAACCTCTGGATTACAAAATTTGTGAAAGATTGACTGGTA
TTCTTAACTATGTTGCTCCTTTTACGCTATGTGGATACGCTGCTTTAATGCCTTTGTATCATGCTATTGC
TTCCCGTATGGCTTTCATTTTCTCCTCCTTGTATAAATCCTGGTTGCTGTCTCTTTATGAGGAGTTGTGG
CCCGTTGTCAGGCAACGTGGCGTGGTGTGCACTGTGTTTGCTGACGCAACCCCCACTGGTTGGGGCATTG
CCACCACCTGTCAGCTCCTTTCCGGGACTTTCGCTTTCCCCCTCCCTATTGCCACGGCGGAACTCATCGC
CGCCTGCCTTGCCCGCTGCTGGACAGGGGCTCGGCTGTTGGGCACTGACAATTCCGTGGTGTTGTCGGGG
AAGCTGACGTCCTTTCCATGGCTGCTCGCCTGTGTTGCCACCTGGATTCTGCGCGGGACGTCCTTCTGCT
ACGTCCCTTCGGCCCTCAATCCAGCGGACCTTCCTTCCCGCGGCCTGCTGCCGGCTCTGCGGCCTCTTCC
GCGTCTTCGCCTTCGCCCTCAGACGAGTCGGATCTCCCTTTGGGCCGCCTCCCCGCATCGATACCGTCGA
GACCTGGAAAAACATGGAGCAATCACAAGTAGCAACACAGCAGCTACCAATGCTGCTTGTGCCTGGCTAG
AAGCACAAGAGGAGGAGGAGGTGGGTTTTCCAGTCACACCTCAGGTACCTTTAAGACCAATGACTTACAA
GGCAGCTGTAGATCTTAGCCACTTTTTAAAAGAAAAGGGGGGACTGGAAGGGCTAATTCACTCCCAACGA
AGACAAGATATCCTTGATCTGTGGATCTACCACACACAAGGCTACTTCCCTGATTGGCAGAACTACACAC
CAGGGCCAGGGATCAGATATCCACTGACCTTTGGATGGTGCTACAAGCTAGTACCAGTTGAGCAAGAGAA
GGTAGAAGAAGCCAATGAAGGAGAGAACACCCGCTTGTTACACCCTGTGAGCCTGCATGGGATGGATGAC
CCGGAGAGAGAAGTATTAGAGTGGAGGTTTGACAGCCGCCTAGCATTTCATCACATGGCCCGAGAGCTGC
ATCCGGACTGTACTGGGTCTCTCTGGTTAGACCAGATCTGAGCCTGGGAGCTCTCTGGCTAACTAGGGAA
CCCACTGCTTAAGCCTCAATAAAGCTTGCCTTGAGTGCTTCAAGTAGTGTGTGCCCGTCTGTTGTGTGAC
TCTGGTAACTAGAGATCCCTCAGACCCTTTTAGTCAGTGTGGAAAATCTCTAGCAGGGCCCGTTTAAACC
CGCTGATCAGCCTCGACTGTGCCTTCTAGTTGCCAGCCATCTGTTGTTTGCCCCTCCCCCGTGCCTTCCT
TGACCCTGGAAGGTGCCACTCCCACTGTCCTTTCCTAATAAAATGAGGAAATTGCATCGCATTGTCTGAG
TAGGTGTCATTCTATTCTGGGGGGTGGGGTGGGGCAGGACAGCAAGGGGGAGGATTGGGAAGACAATAGC
AGGCATGCTGGGGATGCGGTGGGCTCTATGGCTTCTGAGGCGGAAAGAACCAGCTGGGGCTCTAGGGGGT
ATCCCC
[124 nt withheld, positions 7637-7760]
C
[32 nt withheld, positions 7762-7793]
CA
[57 nt withheld, positions 7796-7852]
A
[49 nt withheld, positions 7854-7902]
CCTTTGACGTTGGAGTCCACGTTCTTT
[37 nt withheld, positions 7930-7966]
ACCCTATCTCGGTCTATTCTTTTGATTTATAAGGGATTTTGGGGATTTCGGCCTATTGGTTAAAAAATGA
GCTGATTTAACAAAAATTTAACGCGAATTAATTCTGTGGAATGTGTGTCAGTTAGGGTGTGGAAAGTCCC
CAGGCTCCCCAGGCAGGCAGAAGTATGCAAAGCATGCATCTCAATTAGTCAGCAACCAGGTGTGGAAAGT
CCCCAGGCTCCCCAGCAGGCAGAAGTATGCAAAGCATGCATCTCAATTAGTCAGCAACCATAGTCCCGCC
CCTAACTCCGCCCATCCCGCCCCTAACTCCGCCCAGTTCCGCCCATTCTCCGCCCCATGGCTGACTAATT
TTTTTTATTTATGCAGAGGCCGAGGCCGCCTCTGCCTCTGAGCTATTCCAGAAGTAGTGAGGAGGCTTTT
TTGGAGGCCTAGGCTTTTGCAAAAAGCTCCCGGGAGCTTGTATATCCATTTTCGGATCTGATCAGCACGT
GTTGACAATTAATCATCGGCATAGTATATCGGCATAGTATAATACGACAAGGTGAGGAACTAAACCATGG
CCAAGTTGACCAGTGCCGTTCCGGTGCTCACCGCGCGCGACGTCGCCGGAGCGGTCGAGTTCTGGACCGA
CCGGCTCGGGTTCTCCCGGGACTTCGTGGAGGACGACTTCGCCGGTGTGGTCCGGGACGACGTGACCCTG
TTCATCAGCGCGGTCCAGGACCAGGTGGTGCCGGACAACACCCTGGCCTGGGTGTGGGTGCGCGGCCTGG
ACGAGCTGTACGCCGAGTGGTCGGAGGTCGTGTCCACGAACTTCCGGGACGCCTCCGGGCCGGCCATGAC
CGAGATCGGCGAGCAGCCGTGGGGGCGGGAGTTCGCCCTGCGCGACCCGGCCGGCAACTGCGTGCACTTC
GTGGCCGAGGAGCAGGACTGACACGTGCTACGAGATTTCGATTCCACCGCCGCCTTCTATGAAAGGTTGG
GCTTCGGAATCGTTTTCCGGGACGCCGGCTGGATGATCCTCCAGCGCGGGGATCTCATGCTGGAGTTCTT
CGCCCACCCCAACTTGTTTATTGCAGCTTATAATGGTTACAAATAAAGCAATAGCATCACAAATTTCACA
AATAAAGCATTTTTTTCACTGCATTCTAGTTGTGGTTTGTCCAAACTCATCAATGTATCTTATCATGTCT
GTATACCGTCGACCTCTAGCTAGAGCTTGGCGTAATCATGGTCATAGCTGTTTCCTGTGTGAAATTGTTA
TCCGCTCACAATTCCACACAACATACGAGCCGGAAGCATAAAGTGTAAAGCCTGGGGTGCCTAATGAGTG
AGCTAACTCACATTAATTGCGTTGCGCTCACTGCCCGCTTTCCAGTCGGGAAACCTGTCGTGCCAGCTGC
ATTAATGAATCGGCCAACGCGCGGGGAGAGGCGGTTTGCGTATTGGGCGCTCTTCCGCTTCCTCGCTCAC
TGACTCGCTGCGCTCGGTCGTTCGGCTGCGGCGAGCGGTATCAGCTCACTCAAAGGCGGTAATACGGTTA
TCCACAGAATCAGGGGATAACGCAGGAAAGAACATGTGAGCAAAAGGCCAGCAAAAGGCCAGGAACCGTA
AAAAGGCCGCGTTGCTGGCGTTTTTCCATAGGCTCCGCCCCCCTGACGAGCATCACAAAAATCGACGCTC
AAGTCAGAGGTGGCGAAACCCGACAGGACTATAAAGATACCAGGCGTTTCCCCCTGGAAGCTCCCTCGTG
CGCTCTCCTGTTCCGACCCTGCCGCTTACCGGATACCTGTCCGCCTTTCTCCCTTCGGGAAGCGTGGCGC
TTTCTCAATGCTCACGCTGTAGGTATCTCAGTTCGGTGTAGGTCGTTCGCTCCAAGCTGGGCTGTGTGCA
CGAACCCCCCGTTCAGCCCGACCGCTGCGCCTTATCCGGTAACTATCGTCTTGAGTCCAACCCGGTAAGA
CACGACTTATCGCCACTGGCAGCAGCCACTGGTAACAGGATTAGCAGAGCGAGGTATGTAGGCGGTGCTA
CAGAGTTCTTGAAGTGGTGGCCTAACTACGGCTACACTAGAAGGACAGTATTTGGTATCTGCGCTCTGCT
GAAGCCAGTTACCTTCGGAAAAAGAGTTGGTAGCTCTTGATCCGGCAAACAAACCACCGCTGGTAGCGGT
GGTTTTTTTGTTTGCAAGCAGCAGATTACGCGCAGAAAAAAAGGATCTCAAGAAGATCCTTTGATCTTTT
CTACGGGGTCTGACGCTCAGTGGAACGAAAACTCACGTTAAGGGATTTTGGTCATGAGATTATCAAAAAG
GATCTTCACCTAGATCCTTTTAAATTAAAAATGAAGTTTTAAATCAATCTAAAGTATATATGAGTAAACT
TGGTCTGACAGTTACCAATGCTTAATCAGTGAGGCACCTATCTCAGCGATCTGTCTATTTCGTTCATCCA
TAGTTGCCTGACTCCCCGTCGTGTAGATAACTACGATACGGGAGGGCTTACCATCTGGCCCCAGTGCTGC
AATGATACCGCGAGACCCACGCTCACCGGCTCCAGATTTATCAGCAATAAACCAGCCAGCCGGAAGGGCC
GAGCGCAGAAGTGGTCCTGCAACTTTATCCGCCTCCATCCAGTCTATTAATTGTTGCCGGGAAGCTAGAG
TAAGTAGTTCGCCAGTTAATAGTTTGCGCAACGTTGTTGCCATTGCTACAGGCATCGTGGTGTCACGCTC
GTCGTTTGGTATGGCTTCATTCAGCTCCGGTTCCCAACGATCAAGGCGAGTTACATGATCCCCCATGTTG
TGCAAAAAAGCGGTTAGCTCCTTCGGTCCTCCGATCGTTGTCAGAAGTAAGTTGGCCGCAGTGTTATCAC
TCATGGTTATGGCAGCACTGCATAATTCTCTTACTGTCATGCCATCCGTAAGATGCTTTTCTGTGACTGG
TGAGTACTCAACCAAGTCATTCTGAGAATAGTGTATGCGGCGACCGAGTTGCTCTTGCCCGGCGTCAATA
CGGGATAATACCGCGCCACATAGCAGAACTTTAAAAGTGCTCATCATTGGAAAACGTTCTTCGGGGCGAA
AACTCTCAAGGATCTTACCGCTGTTGAGATCCAGTTCGATGTAACCCACTCGTGCACCCAACTGATCTTC
AGCATCTTTTACTTTCACCAGCGTTTCTGGGTGAGCAAAAACAGGAAGGCAAAATGCCGCAAAAAAGGGA
ATAAGGGCGACACGGAAATGTTGAATACTCATACTCTTCCTTTTTCAATATTATTGAAGCATTTATCAGG
GTTATTGTCTCATGAGCGGATACATATTTGAATGTATTTAGAAAAATAAACAAATAGGGGTTCCGCGCAC
ATTTCCCCGAAAAGTGCCACCTGACGTC
Features (pLannotate 1.2.2; 36 found; start..end, strand, type, name):
     36..80      -  misc_feature   bom (fragment): basis of mobility region from pBR322
    235..614     +  enhancer       CMV enhancer: human cytomegalovirus immediate early enhancer
    615..814     +  promoter       CMV promoter: human cytomegalovirus (CMV) immediate early promoter
    832..1012    +  LTR            5' LTR (truncated): truncated 5' long terminal repeat (LTR) from HIV-1
   1056..1181    +  misc_feature   HIV-1 Ψ: packaging signal of human immunodeficiency virus type 1
   1165..1503    +  CDS            HIV-1 gag (fragment): gag protein from human immunodeficiency virus 1; gag
   1627..1963    +  ncRNA          RRE: Accession: RF00036 - HIV Rev response element
   2288..2388    +  CDS            Rev (fragment): human immunodeficiency virus 1 (HIV-1) Rev protein; rev; enhances nuclear export of unspliced and incompletely spliced viral mRNAs
   2414..2531    +  misc_feature   cPPT/CTS: central polypurine tract and central termination sequence of HIV-1
   2661..2964    +  enhancer       CMV enhancer: human cytomegalovirus immediate early enhancer
   2965..3168    +  promoter       CMV promoter: human cytomegalovirus (CMV) immediate early promoter
   3197..4093    +  CDS            TRIM5 (fragment): TRIM5_HUMAN - Also known as RNF88. Experimental evidence at protein level: Swiss-Prot protein existence level 1. Capsid-specific restriction factor that prevents infection from non-host-adapted retroviruses. Blocks viral replication early in the life cycle, after viral entry but before reverse transcription. In addition to acting as a capsid-specific restriction factor, also acts as a pattern recognition receptor that activates innate immune signaling in response to the retroviral capsid lattice. Binding to the viral capsid triggers its E3 ubiquitin ligase activity, and in concert with the het
   4127..4618    +  CDS            PPIA: PPIA_BOVIN - Experimental evidence at protein level: Swiss-Prot protein existence level 1. Catalyzes the cis-trans isomerization of proline imidic peptide bonds in oligopeptides (By similarity). Exerts a strong chemotactic effect on leukocytes partly through activation of one of its membrane receptors BSG/CD147, initiating a signaling cascade that culminates in MAPK/ERK activation (By similarity). Activates endothelial cells (ECs) in a proinflammatory manner by stimulating activation of NF-kappa-B and ERK, JNK and p38 MAP-kinases and by inducing expression of adhesion molecules including SELE
   4637..4660    +  CDS            FLAG: FLAG® epitope tag, followed by an enterokinase cleavage site
   4667..4689    +  CDS            Strep-Tag II (fragment): peptide that binds Strep-Tactin®, an engineered form of streptavidin
   4694..4746    +  misc_feature   MCS: multiple cloning site
   4859..5321    +  misc_feature   IRES: internal ribosome entry site (IRES) of the encephalomyocarditis virus (EMCV)
   5335..6012    +  CDS            DsRed-Express2: noncytotoxic tetrameric variant of DsRed fluorescent protein (Strack et al., 2008) mammalian codon-optimized
   6048..6636    +  misc_feature   WPRE: woodchuck hepatitis virus posttranscriptional regulatory element
   6561..7148    +  CDS            nef: NEF_HV112 - Experimental evidence at protein level: Swiss-Prot protein existence level 1. Extracellular Nef protein targets CD4(+) T-lymphocytes for apoptosis by interacting with CXCR4 surface receptors. From Human immunodeficiency virus type 1 group M subtype B (isolate PCV12) (HIV-1).
   7155..7335    +  LTR            5' LTR (truncated): truncated 5' long terminal repeat (LTR) from HIV-1
   7367..7591    +  polyA_signal   bGH poly(A) signal: bovine growth hormone polyadenylation signal
   7595..7616    +  promoter       SV40 promoter (fragment): SV40 enhancer and early promoter
   7637..8065    +  rep_origin     f1 ori (sequence partly withheld): f1 bacteriophage origin of replication; arrow indicates direction of (+) strand synthesis
   8079..8409    +  promoter       SV40 promoter: SV40 enhancer and early promoter
   8457..8504    +  promoter       EM7 promoter: synthetic bacterial promoter&nbsp
   8523..8897    +  CDS            BleoR: antibiotic-binding protein; Sh ble from Streptoalloteichus hindustanus; confers resistance to bleomycin, phleomycin, and Zeocin™
   8907..9032    +  CDS            ble (fragment): BLE_KLEPN - Experimental evidence at protein level: Swiss-Prot protein existence level 1. Binding protein with a strong affinity to the bleomycin family of antibiotics. Binds to CL990; an antimitotic-antibiotic compound. From Klebsiella pneumoniae.
   9027..9148    +  polyA_signal   SV40 poly(A) signal: SV40 polyadenylation signal
   9219..9241    -  protein_bind   lac operator (fragment): The lac repressor binds to the lac operator to inhibit transcription in E. coli. This inhibition can be relieved by adding lactose or isopropyl-β-D-thiogalactopyranoside (IPTG). lac repressor encoded by lacI
   9245..9275    -  promoter       lac promoter: promoter for the E. coli lac operon
   9290..9311    -  protein_bind   CAP binding site: CAP binding activates transcription in the presence of cAMP. E. coli catabolite activator protein
   9324..9416    -  CDS            lacI (fragment): lac repressor; lacI; The lac repressor binds to the lac operator to inhibit transcription in E. coli. This inhibition can be relieved by adding lactose or isopropyl-β-D-thiogalactopyranoside (IPTG).
   9599..10187   -  rep_origin     ori: high-copy-number ColE1/pMB1/pBR322/pUC origin of replication
  10358..11218   -  CDS            AmpR: β-lactamase; bla; confers resistance to ampicillin, carbenicillin, and related antibiotics
  11219..11323   -  promoter       AmpR promoter: bla
