[The description below was written by a language model from this plasmid's Addgene catalogue record and pLannotate feature annotations shown in this document.]
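Description:
CSII-IDR2-owlTRIMCyp-FOS is an 11.4 kb HIV-1-based lentiviral transfer plasmid, catalogued as a mammalian expression vector, built on the CSII-BBN-IRES-DsRed backbone. In bacteria it is maintained through a high-copy ColE1/pUC-type origin and an ampicillin resistance gene, and it also carries an f1 origin. Outside the viral region sits an SV40/EM7 promoter-driven BleoR cassette with an SV40 polyadenylation signal, which matches the Zeocin marker listed in the record. Because this cassette lies beyond the 3' LTR, it would select transfected cells but would not be carried into transduced cells.

The viral genome is transcribed from a CMV enhancer/promoter fused to a truncated 5' LTR. This is followed by the Ψ packaging signal with a partial gag fragment, the Rev response element, and the cPPT/CTS. A truncated 3' LTR and a bGH poly(A) signal close the unit. This layout is typical of vectors that rely on helper plasmids for packaging, although the record does not specify a packaging system.

Between the LTRs, an internal CMV promoter drives owl monkey (Aotus trivirgatus) TRIMCyp, cloned between NheI and XhoI. TRIMCyp is a natural fusion of the TRIM5 N-terminal region to a cyclophilin A domain, which the feature table detects as adjacent TRIM5 and PPIA matches. The protein carries a C-terminal FLAG and OneSTrEP tag for detection and affinity purification. An EMCV IRES then allows DsRed-Express2 to be translated from the same transcript, marking expressing cells, and a WPRE enhances expression.

The construct is intended for expressing tagged TRIMCyp in mammalian cells. The associated publication concerns how primate TRIM5 proteins assemble on HIV-1 capsids.
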