Addgene plasmid #79067: CSII-IDR2-owlTRIMCyp-FOS
Purpose: Express owl monkey TRIMCyp in mammalan cells
Depositing lab: Wesley Sundquist. Depositing organization: University of Utah. Publication: Primate TRIM5 proteins form hexagonal nets on HIV-1 capsids. Li YL, Chandrasekaran V, Carter SD, Woodward CL, Christensen DE, Dryden KA, Pornillos O, Yeager M, Ganser-Pornillos BK, Jensen GJ, Sundquist WI. Elife. 2016 Jun 2;5. pii: e16269. doi: 10.7554/eLife.16269. PubMed 27253068.
Backbone
  Vector backbone: CSII-BBN-IRES-DsRed
  Backbone manufacturer: CSII-BBN-IDR2
  Backbone size w/o insert (bp): 9866
  Total vector size (bp): 11354
  Vector type: Mammalian Expression
  Selectable markers: Zeocin
Growth in bacteria
  Bacterial resistance: Ampicillin, 100 μg/mL
  Growth temperature: 37°C
  Growth strain: NEB Stable
  Copy number: Unknown
Gene/Insert
  Gene/Insert name: TRIM5Cyp (owl monkey)-FOS
  Species: Aotus trivirgatus
  Insert size (bp): 1422
  GenBank ID: AAT73777.1
  Promoter: CMV
  Tag / fusion protein: OneSTrEP-FLAG (C terminal on insert)
  Cloning method: Restriction Enzyme; 5′ cloning site NheI (not destroyed); 3′ cloning site Xho1 (not destroyed)
  Sequencing primers: 5′ CAGAGCTGGTTTAGTGAACC; 3′ GCCAAAAGACGGCAATATGG
Terms and licenses: Academic/Nonprofit Terms; Industry Terms: Not Available to Industry
Depositor comments: CMV promoter and IRES DsRed co expression
How to cite: CSII-IDR2-owlTRIMCyp-FOS was a gift from Wesley Sundquist (Addgene plasmid # 79067 ; http://n2t.net/addgene:79067 ; RRID:Addgene_79067)
