>Addgene plasmid #79067 | CSII-IDR2-owlTRIMCyp-FOS | addgene partial sequence | sequence record 151535 | CMV-F2 5'-GGTCTATATAAGCAGAGCTGGT-3'
ATGGCTTCCAGAATCCTGGTCAATATAAAGGAGGAGGTGACCTGCCCCATCTGCCTGGAACTCCTGACAG
AACCCCTGAGCCTGGACTGTGGCCATAGCTTCTGCCAAGCATGCATCACTGCAAATCACAAAAAGTCTAT
GCCACACCAAGGAGAGAGAAGCTGCCCTTTGTGCCGGATCAGTTACTCGTCTGAGAACCTGCGGCCTAAT
CGGCATTTGGTCAACATAGTGGAGAGGCTCAGGGAGGTCATGCTGAGCCCAGAGGAGGGGCAGAAGGTTG
ATCACTGTGCACACCATGGAGAGAAACTTGTACTCTTCTGTCAGCAGGATGGAAATGTCATTTGCTGGCT
TTGTGAGCGGTCTCAAGAACACCGTGGGCACCAGACATTCCTTGTGGAGGAGGTTGCACAGAAATACCGA
GAAAAGCTCCAGGTAGCTCTGGAGATGATGAGGCAGAAGCAGAAGGATGCTGAAAAGTTGGAAGCTGACG
TCAGAGAAGAGCAAGCTTCCTGGAAGATTC
