>Addgene plasmid #79067 | CSII-IDR2-owlTRIMCyp-FOS | addgene partial sequence | sequence record 151536 | IRES-R 5'-CCTCACATTGCCAAAAGACG-3'
GGAGAGGGGCGGATCCCGGGCCCGCGGTACCGTCGACTGCAGAATTCGAAGCTTGAGCTCGAGTTATTTT
TCGAACTGCGGGTGGCTCCAAGCGCTCTTGTCATCGTCATCCTTGTAATCGAATCCGGATCCGGTACCAA
GTTGTCCACAGTCAGCAATGGTGATCTTTTTGCTGGTCTTGCCATACCTGCACCCAAAGCGCTCCATGGC
CTCCACAACATTCATGCCTTCTTTCACCTTGCCAAAGACCACATGCTTGCCATCCAACCACTCAGTCTTG
GCAGTGCAGATGAAAAACTGGGAACCGTTTGTGTTGGGTCCAGCATTTGCCATGGACAAGATACCGGGAC
CTGTATGCTTTAGGATGAAGTTCTCATCATCAAATTTCTCCCCGTAGATGGACTTGCCACCAGTGCCATT
ATGGCGTGTGAAGTCACCACCCTGACACATAAACCCTGGAATAATTCTGTGAAAGCAGGAACCCTTATAA
CCAAATCCTTTCTCTCCAGTGCTCAGAGCACGAAAGTTTTCTGCTGTCTTTGGAACCTTGTCTGCAAACA
GCTCGAAGGAGACGCGGCCCAAGGGCTCGCCATCGACGGCAATGTCGAAGAACACAGTAGGATTGACCAT
GGCTGATGCTACAAGGTCCCAGGCGGCGGCGTCCCAGTAGCGTTGGACTTCTGTCGGCTCTTTAA
